Addgene plasmid #49661: pVRa11_987
Depositing lab: Christopher Voigt. Depositing organization: University of California, San Francisco (UCSF). Publication: Design of orthogonal genetic switches based on a crosstalk map of sigmas, anti-sigmas, and promoters. Rhodius VA, Segall-Shapiro TH, Sharon BD, Ghodasara A, Orlova E, Tabakh H, Burkhardt DH, Clancy K, Peterson TC, Gross CA, Voigt CA. Mol Syst Biol. 2013 Oct 29;9:702. doi: 10.1038/msb.2013.58. PubMed 24169405.
Backbone
  Vector backbone: pVRa
  Vector type: Bacterial Expression, Synthetic Biology
Growth in bacteria
  Bacterial resistance: Ampicillin, 100 μg/mL
  Growth temperature: 37°C
  Growth strain: DH10B
  Copy number: Low Copy
Gene/Insert
  Gene/Insert name: ECF11_987
  Species: Vibrio parahaemolyticus RIMD 2210633
  Mutation: Codon optimized for E.coli
  Promoter: pT7-lacO
  Tag / fusion protein: His6-PreScission (N terminal on backbone)
  Cloning method: Restriction Enzyme; 5′ cloning site NdeI (not destroyed); 3′ cloning site HindIII (not destroyed)
  Sequencing primers: 5′ CGATATAGGCGCCAGCAAC; 3′ CAGCAGCCAACTCAGCTTC
Terms and licenses: Academic/Nonprofit Terms; Industry Terms: Not Available to Industry
How to cite: pVRa11_987 was a gift from Christopher Voigt (Addgene plasmid # 49661 ; http://n2t.net/addgene:49661 ; RRID:Addgene_49661)
