[The description below was written by a language model from this plasmid's Addgene catalogue record and pLannotate feature annotations shown in this document.]
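Description:
pVRa11_987 is a bacterial expression plasmid built on the pVRa backbone, a pET-like architecture for use in E. coli synthetic biology. It carries ECF11_987, an extracytoplasmic function (ECF) sigma factor from Vibrio parahaemolyticus RIMD 2210633 that has been codon optimized for E. coli and cloned between NdeI and HindIII sites, both of which remain intact. Propagation relies on a ColE1/pMB1-type origin accompanied by the pBR322 bom region and the rop gene. Rop holds copy number down, consistent with the catalogue's "low copy" designation. Selection is by ampicillin through β-lactamase expressed from its own promoter. An f1 origin is also present, along with residual fragments of the tetracycline resistance gene that appear to be backbone remnants rather than a functional marker.

Expression is driven by a T7 promoter immediately followed by a lac operator, with a strong T7 gene 10 ribosome binding site and a downstream T7 terminator. The plasmid encodes its own lacI under the lacI promoter, so transcription requires a source of T7 RNA polymerase in the host and is repressed until relieved by IPTG. The backbone supplies an N-terminal His6 tag with a PreScission protease cleavage site. The short tag fragment annotated just after the RBS probably corresponds to this. The sigma factor coding sequence itself is not annotated in the feature table and presumably spans the circular origin of the record. A His-tag fragment is also detected upstream of the terminator, but the record does not state whether it is translated.

The associated publication mapped crosstalk among sigma factors, anti-sigma factors and their promoters to design orthogonal genetic switches, and this plasmid provides inducible expression of one sigma factor in that collection.
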