Features (pLannotate 1.2.2; 19 found; start..end, strand, type, name):
    613..630     +  CDS            9xHis (fragment): 9xHis affinity tag
    640..689     +  CDS            SET1 (fragment): solubility-enhancement tag derived from T7 phage gene 10B
    697..744     +  terminator     T7 terminator: transcription terminator for bacteriophage T7 RNA polymerase
    781..1236    +  rep_origin     f1 ori (sequence partly withheld): f1 bacteriophage origin of replication; arrow indicates direction of (+) strand synthesis
   1263..1367    +  promoter       AmpR promoter: bla
   1368..2228    +  CDS            AmpR: β-lactamase; bla; confers resistance to ampicillin, carbenicillin, and related antibiotics
   2399..2987    +  rep_origin     ori: high-copy-number ColE1/pMB1/pBR322/pUC origin of replication
   3173..3315    -  misc_feature   bom: basis of mobility region from pBR322
   3417..3608    -  CDS            rop: Rop protein, which maintains plasmids at low copy number; rop
   3625..4005    +  CDS            YPB1_ECOLX: Protein predicted: Swiss-Prot protein existence level 4. From Escherichia coli.
   4077..4368    -  CDS            TcR (fragment): tetracycline efflux protein; tet; confers resistance to tetracycline
   4383..4404    -  protein_bind   CAP binding site: CAP binding activates transcription in the presence of cAMP. E. coli catabolite activator protein
   4417..5499    -  CDS            lacI: lac repressor; lacI; The lac repressor binds to the lac operator to inhibit transcription in E. coli. This inhibition can be relieved by adding lactose or isopropyl-β-D-thiogalactopyranoside (IPTG).
   5500..5577    -  promoter       lacI promoter: lacI
   5585..5864    -  CDS            TcR (fragment): tetracycline efflux protein; tet; confers resistance to tetracycline
   5886..5904    +  promoter       T7 promoter: promoter for bacteriophage T7 RNA polymerase
   5905..5929    +  protein_bind   lac operator: The lac repressor binds to the lac operator to inhibit transcription in E. coli. This inhibition can be relieved by adding lactose or isopropyl-β-D-thiogalactopyranoside (IPTG). lac repressor encoded by lacI
   5944..5966    +  RBS            RBS: efficient ribosome binding site from bacteriophage T7 gene 10 (Olins and Rangwala, 1989)
   5985..6001    +  CDS            capTEV™ (fragment): composite tag for in vivo biotinylation, TEV protease cleavage, and 6xHis tagging
>Addgene plasmid #49661 | pVRa11_987 | depositor full sequence | sequence record 74431 | pVRa11_987 sequence 6038 bps
ATGATGAGCGATAGTCCGCAGAAACTGGGTCGTAATGAATGGAATGCCTATATGGATAAAGTGAAAGCCA
AAGATCGTGAAGCCTTTGCATTTGTGTTTCGTTTTTATGCACCGAAACTGAAACAGTTCGCCTATAAACA
TGTGGGTAATGAACAGGTTGCCATGGAAATGGTTCAAGAAACCATGGCCACCGTTTGGCAGAAAGCACAT
CTGTATGATGGTAAAAAAAGCGCACTGAGCACCTGGATTTATACCATTATTCGCAACCTGTGCTTTGATC
TGCTGCGTAAACAGAAAGGTAAAGAACTGCATATCCACTCCGATGATATTTGGCCGAGCGAATATTATCC
GCCTGATATGGTTGATCACTATAGTCCGGAACAGGATATGCTGAAAGAACAGGTGGTGAAATTTCTGGAT
ATCCTGCCGAAAAATCAGCGTGATGTTCTGCAGGCAGTTTATCTGGAAGAACTGCCGCATCAGCAGGTTG
CAGAACTGTTTGATATTCCGCTGGGCACCGTTAAAAGCCGTCTGCGTCTGGCAGTTGAAAAACTGCGTCA
TAGCATGCATACCGAACAGCTGTAAGGATCCAAGCTTGCGGCCGCACTCGAGCACCACCACCACCACCAC
TGAGATCCGGCTGCTAACAAAGCCCGAAAGGAAGCTGAGTTGGCTGCTGCCACCGCTGAGCAATAACTAG
CATAACCCCTTGGGGCCTCTAAACGGGTCTTGAGGGGTTTTTTGCTGAAAGGAGGAACTATATCCGGATT
GGCGAATGGG
[124 nt withheld, positions 781-904]
C
[91 nt withheld, positions 906-996]
A
[49 nt withheld, positions 998-1046]
CCTTTGACGTTGGAGTCCACGTTCTTT
[37 nt withheld, positions 1074-1110]
ACCCTATCTCGGTCTATTCTTTTGATTTATAAGGGATTTTGCCGATTTCGGCCTATTGGTTAAAAAATGA
GCTGATTTAACAAAAATTTAACGCGAATTTTAACAAAATATTAACGTTTACAATTTCAGGTGGCACTTTT
CGGGGAAATGTGCGCGGAACCCCTATTTGTTTATTTTTCTAAATACATTCAAATATGTATCCGCTCATGA
GACAATAACCCTGATAAATGCTTCAATAATATTGAAAAAGGAAGAGTATGAGTATTCAACATTTCCGTGT
CGCCCTTATTCCCTTTTTTGCGGCATTTTGCCTTCCTGTTTTTGCTCACCCAGAAACGCTGGTGAAAGTA
AAAGATGCTGAAGATCAGTTGGGTGCACGAGTGGGTTACATCGAACTGGATCTCAACAGCGGTAAGATCC
TTGAGAGTTTTCGCCCCGAAGAACGTTTTCCAATGATGAGCACTTTTAAAGTTCTGCTATGTGGCGCGGT
ATTATCCCGTATTGACGCCGGGCAAGAGCAACTCGGTCGCCGCATACACTATTCTCAGAATGACTTGGTT
GAGTACTCACCAGTCACAGAAAAGCATCTTACGGATGGCATGACAGTAAGAGAATTATGCAGTGCTGCCA
TAACCATGAGTGATAACACTGCGGCCAACTTACTTCTGACAACGATCGGAGGACCGAAGGAGCTAACCGC
TTTTTTGCACAACATGGGGGATCATGTAACTCGCCTTGATCGTTGGGAACCGGAGCTGAATGAAGCCATA
CCAAACGACGAGCGTGACACCACGATGCCTGCAGCAATGGCAACAACGTTGCGCAAACTATTAACTGGCG
AACTACTTACTCTAGCTTCCCGGCAACAATTAATAGACTGGATGGAGGCGGATAAAGTTGCAGGACCACT
TCTGCGCTCGGCCCTTCCGGCTGGCTGGTTTATTGCTGATAAATCTGGAGCCGGTGAGCGTGGGTCTCGC
GGTATCATTGCAGCACTGGGGCCAGATGGTAAGCCCTCCCGTATCGTAGTTATCTACACGACGGGGAGTC
AGGCAACTATGGATGAACGAAATAGACAGATCGCTGAGATAGGTGCCTCACTGATTAAGCATTGGTAACT
GTCAGACCAAGTTTACTCATATATACTTTAGATTGATTTAAAACTTCATTTTTAATTTAAAAGGATCTAG
GTGAAGATCCTTTTTGATAATCTCATGACCAAAATCCCTTAACGTGAGTTTTCGTTCCACTGAGCGTCAG
ACCCCGTAGAAAAGATCAAAGGATCTTCTTGAGATCCTTTTTTTCTGCGCGTAATCTGCTGCTTGCAAAC
AAAAAAACCACCGCTACCAGCGGTGGTTTGTTTGCCGGATCAAGAGCTACCAACTCTTTTTCCGAAGGTA
ACTGGCTTCAGCAGAGCGCAGATACCAAATACTGTCCTTCTAGTGTAGCCGTAGTTAGGCCACCACTTCA
AGAACTCTGTAGCACCGCCTACATACCTCGCTCTGCTAATCCTGTTACCAGTGGCTGCTGCCAGTGGCGA
TAAGTCGTGTCTTACCGGGTTGGACTCAAGACGATAGTTACCGGATAAGGCGCAGCGGTCGGGCTGAACG
GGGGGTTCGTGCACACAGCCCAGCTTGGAGCGAACGACCTACACCGAACTGAGATACCTACAGCGTGAGC
TATGAGAAAGCGCCACGCTTCCCGAAGGGAGAAAGGCGGACAGGTATCCGGTAAGCGGCAGGGTCGGAAC
AGGAGAGCGCACGAGGGAGCTTCCAGGGGGAAACGCCTGGTATCTTTATAGTCCTGTCGGGTTTCGCCAC
CTCTGACTTGAGCGTCGATTTTTGTGATGCTCGTCAGGGGGGCGGAGCCTATGGAAAAACGCCAGCAACG
CGGCCTTTTTACGGTTCCTGGCCTTTTGCTGGCCTTTTGCTCACATGTTCTTTCCTGCGTTATCCCCTGA
TTCTGTGGATAACCGTATTACCGCCTTTGAGTGAGCTGATACCGCTCGCCGCAGCCGAACGACCGAGCGC
AGCGAGTCAGTGAGCGAGGAAGCGGAAGAGCGCCTGATGCGGTATTTTCTCCTTACGCATCTGTGCGGTA
TTTCACACCGCATATATGGTGCACTCTCAGTACAATCTGCTCTGATGCCGCATAGTTAAGCCAGTATACA
CTCCGCTATCGCTACGTGACTGGGTCATGGCTGCGCCCCGACACCCGCCAACACCCGCTGACGCGCCCTG
ACGGGCTTGTCTGCTCCCGGCATCCGCTTACAGACAAGCTGTGACCGTCTCCGGGAGCTGCATGTGTCAG
AGGTTTTCACCGTCATCACCGAAACGCGCGAGGCAGCTGCGGTAAAGCTCATCAGCGTGGTCGTGAAGCG
ATTCACAGATGTCTGCCTGTTCATCCGCGTCCAGCTCGTTGAGTTTCTCCAGAAGCGTTAATGTCTGGCT
TCTGATAAAGCGGGCCATGTTAAGGGCGGTTTTTTCCTGTTTGGTCACTGATGCCTCCGTGTAAGGGGGA
TTTCTGTTCATGGGGGTAATGATACCGATGAAACGAGAGAGGATGCTCACGATACGGGTTACTGATGATG
AACATGCCCGGTTACTGGAACGTTGTGAGGGTAAACAACTGGCGGTATGGATGCGGCGGGACCAGAGAAA
AATCACTCAGGGTCAATGCCAGCGCTTCGTTAATACAGATGTAGGTGTTCCACAGGGTAGCCAGCAGCAT
CCTGCGATGCAGATCCGGAACATAATGGTGCAGGGCGCTGACTTCCGCGTTTCCAGACTTTACGAAACAC
GGAAACCGAAGACCATTCATGTTGTTGCTCAGGTCGCAGACGTTTTGCAGCAGCAGTCGCTTCACGTTCG
CTCGCGTATCGGTGATTCATTCTGCTAACCAGTAAGGCAACCCCGCCAGCCTAGCCGGGTCCTCAACGAC
AGGAGCACGATCATGCGCACCCGTGGGGCCGCCATGCCGGCGATAATGGCCTGCTTCTCGCCGAAACGTT
TGGTGGCGGGACCAGTGACGAAGGCTTGAGCGAGGGCGTGCAAGATTCCGAATACCGCAAGCGACAGGCC
GATCATCGTCGCGCTCCAGCGAAAGCGGTCCTCGCCGAAAATGACCCAGAGCGCTGCCGGCACCTGTCCT
ACGAGTTGCATGATAAAGAAGACAGTCATAAGTGCGGCGACGATAGTCATGCCCCGCGCCCACCGGAAGG
AGCTGACTGGGTTGAAGGCTCTCAAGGGCATCGGTCGAGATCCCGGTGCCTAATGAGTGAGCTAACTTAC
ATTAATTGCGTTGCGCTCACTGCCCGCTTTCCAGTCGGGAAACCTGTCGTGCCAGCTGCATTAATGAATC
GGCCAACGCGCGGGGAGAGGCGGTTTGCGTATTGGGCGCCAGGGTGGTTTTTCTTTTCACCAGTGAGACG
GGCAACAGCTGATTGCCCTTCACCGCCTGGCCCTGAGAGAGTTGCAGCAAGCGGTCCACGCTGGTTTGCC
CCAGCAGGCGAAAATCCTGTTTGATGGTGGTTAACGGCGGGATATAACATGAGCTGTCTTCGGTATCGTC
GTATCCCACTACCGAGATATCCGCACCAACGCGCAGCCCGGACTCGGTAATGGCGCGCATTGCGCCCAGC
GCCATCTGATCGTTGGCAACCAGCATCGCAGTGGGAACGATGCCCTCATTCAGCATTTGCATGGTTTGTT
GAAAACCGGACATGGCACTCCAGTCGCCTTCCCGTTCCGCTATCGGCTGAATTTGATTGCGAGTGAGATA
TTTATGCCAGCCAGCCAGACGCAGACGCGCCGAGACAGAACTTAATGGGCCCGCTAACAGCGCGATTTGC
TGGTGACCCAATGCGACCAGATGCTCCACGCCCAGTCGCGTACCGTCTTCATGGGAGAAAATAATACTGT
TGATGGGTGTCTGGTCAGAGACATCAAGAAATAACGCCGGAACATTAGTGCAGGCAGCTTCCACAGCAAT
GGCATCCTGGTCATCCAGCGGATAGTTAATGATCAGCCCACTGACGCGTTGCGCGAGAAGATTGTGCACC
GCCGCTTTACAGGCTTCGACGCCGCTTCGTTCTACCATCGACACCACCACGCTGGCACCCAGTTGATCGG
CGCGAGATTTAATCGCCGCGACAATTTGCGACGGCGCGTGCAGGGCCAGACTGGAGGTGGCAACGCCAAT
CAGCAACGACTGTTTGCCCGCCAGTTGTTGTGCCACGCGGTTGGGAATGTAATTCAGCTCCGCCATCGCC
GCTTCCACTTTTTCCCGCGTTTTCGCAGAAACGTGGCTGGCCTGGTTCACCACGCGGGAAACGGTCTGAT
AAGAGACACCGGCATACTCTGCGACATCGTATAACGTTACTGGTTTCACATTCACCACCCTGAATTGACT
CTCTTCCGGGCGCTATCATGCCATACCGCGAAAGGTTTTGCGCCATTCGATGGTGTCCGGGATCTCGACG
CTCTCCCTTATGCGACTCCTGCATTAGGAAGCAGCCCAGTAGTAGGTTGAGGCCGTTGAGCACCGCCGCC
GCAAGGAATGGTGCATGCAAGGAGATGGCGCCCAACAGTCCCCCGGCCACGGGGCCTGCCACCATACCCA
CGCCGAAACAAGCGCTCATGAGCCCGAAGTGGCGAGCCCGATCTTCCCCATCGGTGATGTCGGCGATATA
GGCGCCAGCAACCGCACCTGTGGCGCCGGTGATGCCGGCCACGATGCGTCCGGCGTAGAGGATCGAGATC
TCGATCCCGCGAAATTAATACGACTCACTATAGGGGAATTGTGAGCGGATAACAATTCCCCTCTAGAAAT
AATTTTGTTTAACTTTAAGAAGGAGATATACCATGGGCAGCAGCCATCATCATCATCATCACAGCAGCGG
CCTGGAAGTTCTGTTCCAGGGGCCCCAT
