>Addgene plasmid #49661 | pVRa11_987 | depositor partial sequence | sequence record 74000 | ECF gene
ATGATGAGCGATAGTCCGCAGAAACTGGGTCGTAATGAATGGAATGCCTATATGGATAAAGTGAAAGCCA
AAGATCGTGAAGCCTTTGCATTTGTGTTTCGTTTTTATGCACCGAAACTGAAACAGTTCGCCTATAAACA
TGTGGGTAATGAACAGGTTGCCATGGAAATGGTTCAAGAAACCATGGCCACCGTTTGGCAGAAAGCACAT
CTGTATGATGGTAAAAAAAGCGCACTGAGCACCTGGATTTATACCATTATTCGCAACCTGTGCTTTGATC
TGCTGCGTAAACAGAAAGGTAAAGAACTGCATATCCACTCCGATGATATTTGGCCGAGCGAATATTATCC
GCCTGATATGGTTGATCACTATAGTCCGGAACAGGATATGCTGAAAGAACAGGTGGTGAAATTTCTGGAT
ATCCTGCCGAAAAATCAGCGTGATGTTCTGCAGGCAGTTTATCTGGAAGAACTGCCGCATCAGCAGGTTG
CAGAACTGTTTGATATTCCGCTGGGCACCGTTAAAAGCCGTCTGCGTCTGGCAGTTGAAAAACTGCGTCA
TAGCATGCATACCGAACAGCTGTAA
