>Addgene plasmid #49661 | pVRa11_987 | depositor partial sequence | sequence record 74001 | pVRa backbone
GGATCCAAGCTTGCGGCCGCACTCGAGCACCACCACCACCACCACTGAGATCCGGCTGCTAACAAAGCCC
GAAAGGAAGCTGAGTTGGCTGCTGCCACCGCTGAGCAATAACTAGCATAACCCCTTGGGGCCTCTAAACG
GGTCTTGAGGGGTTTTTTGCTGAAAGGAGGAACTATATCCGGATTGGCGAATGGG
[124 nt withheld, positions 196-319]
C
[91 nt withheld, positions 321-411]
A
[49 nt withheld, positions 413-461]
CCTTTGACGTTGGAGTCCACGTTCTTT
[37 nt withheld, positions 489-525]
ACCCTATCTCGGTCTATTCTTTTGATTTATAAGGGATTTTGCCGATTTCGGCCTATTGGTTAAAAAATGA
GCTGATTTAACAAAAATTTAACGCGAATTTTAACAAAATATTAACGTTTACAATTTCAGGTGGCACTTTT
CGGGGAAATGTGCGCGGAACCCCTATTTGTTTATTTTTCTAAATACATTCAAATATGTATCCGCTCATGA
GACAATAACCCTGATAAATGCTTCAATAATATTGAAAAAGGAAGAGTATGAGTATTCAACATTTCCGTGT
CGCCCTTATTCCCTTTTTTGCGGCATTTTGCCTTCCTGTTTTTGCTCACCCAGAAACGCTGGTGAAAGTA
AAAGATGCTGAAGATCAGTTGGGTGCACGAGTGGGTTACATCGAACTGGATCTCAACAGCGGTAAGATCC
TTGAGAGTTTTCGCCCCGAAGAACGTTTTCCAATGATGAGCACTTTTAAAGTTCTGCTATGTGGCGCGGT
ATTATCCCGTATTGACGCCGGGCAAGAGCAACTCGGTCGCCGCATACACTATTCTCAGAATGACTTGGTT
GAGTACTCACCAGTCACAGAAAAGCATCTTACGGATGGCATGACAGTAAGAGAATTATGCAGTGCTGCCA
TAACCATGAGTGATAACACTGCGGCCAACTTACTTCTGACAACGATCGGAGGACCGAAGGAGCTAACCGC
TTTTTTGCACAACATGGGGGATCATGTAACTCGCCTTGATCGTTGGGAACCGGAGCTGAATGAAGCCATA
CCAAACGACGAGCGTGACACCACGATGCCTGCAGCAATGGCAACAACGTTGCGCAAACTATTAACTGGCG
AACTACTTACTCTAGCTTCCCGGCAACAATTAATAGACTGGATGGAGGCGGATAAAGTTGCAGGACCACT
TCTGCGCTCGGCCCTTCCGGCTGGCTGGTTTATTGCTGATAAATCTGGAGCCGGTGAGCGTGGGTCTCGC
GGTATCATTGCAGCACTGGGGCCAGATGGTAAGCCCTCCCGTATCGTAGTTATCTACACGACGGGGAGTC
AGGCAACTATGGATGAACGAAATAGACAGATCGCTGAGATAGGTGCCTCACTGATTAAGCATTGGTAACT
GTCAGACCAAGTTTACTCATATATACTTTAGATTGATTTAAAACTTCATTTTTAATTTAAAAGGATCTAG
GTGAAGATCCTTTTTGATAATCTCATGACCAAAATCCCTTAACGTGAGTTTTCGTTCCACTGAGCGTCAG
ACCCCGTAGAAAAGATCAAAGGATCTTCTTGAGATCCTTTTTTTCTGCGCGTAATCTGCTGCTTGCAAAC
AAAAAAACCACCGCTACCAGCGGTGGTTTGTTTGCCGGATCAAGAGCTACCAACTCTTTTTCCGAAGGTA
ACTGGCTTCAGCAGAGCGCAGATACCAAATACTGTCCTTCTAGTGTAGCCGTAGTTAGGCCACCACTTCA
AGAACTCTGTAGCACCGCCTACATACCTCGCTCTGCTAATCCTGTTACCAGTGGCTGCTGCCAGTGGCGA
TAAGTCGTGTCTTACCGGGTTGGACTCAAGACGATAGTTACCGGATAAGGCGCAGCGGTCGGGCTGAACG
GGGGGTTCGTGCACACAGCCCAGCTTGGAGCGAACGACCTACACCGAACTGAGATACCTACAGCGTGAGC
TATGAGAAAGCGCCACGCTTCCCGAAGGGAGAAAGGCGGACAGGTATCCGGTAAGCGGCAGGGTCGGAAC
AGGAGAGCGCACGAGGGAGCTTCCAGGGGGAAACGCCTGGTATCTTTATAGTCCTGTCGGGTTTCGCCAC
CTCTGACTTGAGCGTCGATTTTTGTGATGCTCGTCAGGGGGGCGGAGCCTATGGAAAAACGCCAGCAACG
CGGCCTTTTTACGGTTCCTGGCCTTTTGCTGGCCTTTTGCTCACATGTTCTTTCCTGCGTTATCCCCTGA
TTCTGTGGATAACCGTATTACCGCCTTTGAGTGAGCTGATACCGCTCGCCGCAGCCGAACGACCGAGCGC
AGCGAGTCAGTGAGCGAGGAAGCGGAAGAGCGCCTGATGCGGTATTTTCTCCTTACGCATCTGTGCGGTA
TTTCACACCGCATATATGGTGCACTCTCAGTACAATCTGCTCTGATGCCGCATAGTTAAGCCAGTATACA
CTCCGCTATCGCTACGTGACTGGGTCATGGCTGCGCCCCGACACCCGCCAACACCCGCTGACGCGCCCTG
ACGGGCTTGTCTGCTCCCGGCATCCGCTTACAGACAAGCTGTGACCGTCTCCGGGAGCTGCATGTGTCAG
AGGTTTTCACCGTCATCACCGAAACGCGCGAGGCAGCTGCGGTAAAGCTCATCAGCGTGGTCGTGAAGCG
ATTCACAGATGTCTGCCTGTTCATCCGCGTCCAGCTCGTTGAGTTTCTCCAGAAGCGTTAATGTCTGGCT
TCTGATAAAGCGGGCCATGTTAAGGGCGGTTTTTTCCTGTTTGGTCACTGATGCCTCCGTGTAAGGGGGA
TTTCTGTTCATGGGGGTAATGATACCGATGAAACGAGAGAGGATGCTCACGATACGGGTTACTGATGATG
AACATGCCCGGTTACTGGAACGTTGTGAGGGTAAACAACTGGCGGTATGGATGCGGCGGGACCAGAGAAA
AATCACTCAGGGTCAATGCCAGCGCTTCGTTAATACAGATGTAGGTGTTCCACAGGGTAGCCAGCAGCAT
CCTGCGATGCAGATCCGGAACATAATGGTGCAGGGCGCTGACTTCCGCGTTTCCAGACTTTACGAAACAC
GGAAACCGAAGACCATTCATGTTGTTGCTCAGGTCGCAGACGTTTTGCAGCAGCAGTCGCTTCACGTTCG
CTCGCGTATCGGTGATTCATTCTGCTAACCAGTAAGGCAACCCCGCCAGCCTAGCCGGGTCCTCAACGAC
AGGAGCACGATCATGCGCACCCGTGGGGCCGCCATGCCGGCGATAATGGCCTGCTTCTCGCCGAAACGTT
TGGTGGCGGGACCAGTGACGAAGGCTTGAGCGAGGGCGTGCAAGATTCCGAATACCGCAAGCGACAGGCC
GATCATCGTCGCGCTCCAGCGAAAGCGGTCCTCGCCGAAAATGACCCAGAGCGCTGCCGGCACCTGTCCT
ACGAGTTGCATGATAAAGAAGACAGTCATAAGTGCGGCGACGATAGTCATGCCCCGCGCCCACCGGAAGG
AGCTGACTGGGTTGAAGGCTCTCAAGGGCATCGGTCGAGATCCCGGTGCCTAATGAGTGAGCTAACTTAC
ATTAATTGCGTTGCGCTCACTGCCCGCTTTCCAGTCGGGAAACCTGTCGTGCCAGCTGCATTAATGAATC
GGCCAACGCGCGGGGAGAGGCGGTTTGCGTATTGGGCGCCAGGGTGGTTTTTCTTTTCACCAGTGAGACG
GGCAACAGCTGATTGCCCTTCACCGCCTGGCCCTGAGAGAGTTGCAGCAAGCGGTCCACGCTGGTTTGCC
CCAGCAGGCGAAAATCCTGTTTGATGGTGGTTAACGGCGGGATATAACATGAGCTGTCTTCGGTATCGTC
GTATCCCACTACCGAGATATCCGCACCAACGCGCAGCCCGGACTCGGTAATGGCGCGCATTGCGCCCAGC
GCCATCTGATCGTTGGCAACCAGCATCGCAGTGGGAACGATGCCCTCATTCAGCATTTGCATGGTTTGTT
GAAAACCGGACATGGCACTCCAGTCGCCTTCCCGTTCCGCTATCGGCTGAATTTGATTGCGAGTGAGATA
TTTATGCCAGCCAGCCAGACGCAGACGCGCCGAGACAGAACTTAATGGGCCCGCTAACAGCGCGATTTGC
TGGTGACCCAATGCGACCAGATGCTCCACGCCCAGTCGCGTACCGTCTTCATGGGAGAAAATAATACTGT
TGATGGGTGTCTGGTCAGAGACATCAAGAAATAACGCCGGAACATTAGTGCAGGCAGCTTCCACAGCAAT
GGCATCCTGGTCATCCAGCGGATAGTTAATGATCAGCCCACTGACGCGTTGCGCGAGAAGATTGTGCACC
GCCGCTTTACAGGCTTCGACGCCGCTTCGTTCTACCATCGACACCACCACGCTGGCACCCAGTTGATCGG
CGCGAGATTTAATCGCCGCGACAATTTGCGACGGCGCGTGCAGGGCCAGACTGGAGGTGGCAACGCCAAT
CAGCAACGACTGTTTGCCCGCCAGTTGTTGTGCCACGCGGTTGGGAATGTAATTCAGCTCCGCCATCGCC
GCTTCCACTTTTTCCCGCGTTTTCGCAGAAACGTGGCTGGCCTGGTTCACCACGCGGGAAACGGTCTGAT
AAGAGACACCGGCATACTCTGCGACATCGTATAACGTTACTGGTTTCACATTCACCACCCTGAATTGACT
CTCTTCCGGGCGCTATCATGCCATACCGCGAAAGGTTTTGCGCCATTCGATGGTGTCCGGGATCTCGACG
CTCTCCCTTATGCGACTCCTGCATTAGGAAGCAGCCCAGTAGTAGGTTGAGGCCGTTGAGCACCGCCGCC
GCAAGGAATGGTGCATGCAAGGAGATGGCGCCCAACAGTCCCCCGGCCACGGGGCCTGCCACCATACCCA
CGCCGAAACAAGCGCTCATGAGCCCGAAGTGGCGAGCCCGATCTTCCCCATCGGTGATGTCGGCGATATA
GGCGCCAGCAACCGCACCTGTGGCGCCGGTGATGCCGGCCACGATGCGTCCGGCGTAGAGGATCGAGATC
TCGATCCCGCGAAATTAATACGACTCACTATAGGGGAATTGTGAGCGGATAACAATTCCCCTCTAGAAAT
AATTTTGTTTAACTTTAAGAAGGAGATATACCATGGGCAGCAGCCATCATCATCATCATCACAGCAGCGG
CCTGGAAGTTCTGTTCCAGGGGCCCCAT
