>Addgene plasmid #49661 | pVRa11_987 | addgene partial sequence | sequence record 77128 | pBRrevBam 5'-GGTGATGTCGGCGATATAGG-3'
CGGTGATGCCGGCCACGATGCGTCCGGCGTAGAGGATCGAGATCTCGATCCCGCGAAATTAATACGACTC
ACTATAGGGGAATTGTGAGCGGATAACAATTCCCCTCTAGAAATAATTTTGTTTAACTTTAAGAAGGAGA
TATACCATGGGCAGCAGCCATCATCATCATCATCACAGCAGCGGCCTGGAAGTTCTGTTCCAGGGGCCCC
ATATGATGAGCGATAGTCCGCAGAAACTGGGTCGTAATGAATGGAATGCCTATATGGATAAAGTGAAAGC
CAAAGATCGTGAAGCCTTTGCATTTGTGTTTCGTTTTTATGCACCGAAACTGAAACAGTTCGCCTATAAA
CATGTGGGTAATGAACAGGTTGCCATGGAAATGGTTCAAGAAACCATGGCCACCGTTTGGCAGAAAGCAC
ATCTGTATGATGGTAAAAAAAGCGCACTGAGCACCTGGATTTATACCATTATTCGCAACCTGTGCTTTGA
TCTGCTGCGTAAACAGAAAGGTAAAGAACTGCATATCCACTCCGATGATATTTGGCCGAGCGAATATTAT
CCGCCTGATATGGTTGATCACTATAGTCCGGAACAGGATATGCTGAAAGAACAGGTGGTGAAATTTCTGG
ATATCCTGCCGAAAAATCAGCGTGATGTTCTGCAGGCAGTTTATCTGGAAGAACTGCCGCATCAGCAGGT
TGCAGAACTGTTTGATATTCCGCTGGGCACCGTTAAAAGCCGTCTGCGTCTGGCAGTTGAAAAACTGCGT
CATAGCATGCATACCGAACAGCTGTAAGGATCCAAGCTTGCGGCCGCACTCGAGCACCACCACCACCACC
ACTGAGATCCGGCTGCTAACAAAGCCCGAAAGGAAGCTGAGTTGGCTGCTGCCACCGCTGAGCAATAACT
AGCATAACCCCTTGGGGCCTCTAAACGGGTCTTGAGGGGTTTTTTGCTGA
